Addgene plasmid #79989: pmiRFP709-N1
Purpose: Monomeric near-infrared fluorescent protein miRFP709 in mammalian plasmid
Depositing lab: Vladislav Verkhusha. Depositing organization: Albert Einstein College of Medicine. Publication: Bright monomeric near-infrared fluorescent proteins as tags and biosensors for multiscale imaging. Shcherbakova DM, Baloban M, Emelyanov AV, Brenowitz M, Guo P, Verkhusha VV. Nat Commun. 2016 Aug 19;7:12405. doi: 10.1038/ncomms12405. PubMed 27539380.
Backbone
  Vector backbone: pN1
  Backbone manufacturer: Clontech
  Backbone size w/o insert (bp): 4012
  Total vector size (bp): 4960
  Vector type: Mammalian Expression
  Selectable markers: Neomycin (select with G418)
Growth in bacteria
  Bacterial resistance: Kanamycin, 50 μg/mL
  Growth temperature: 37°C
  Growth strain: DH5alpha
  Copy number: High Copy
Gene/Insert
  Gene/Insert name: miRFP709
  Species: Synthetic
  Insert size (bp): 948
  Promoter: CMV
  Cloning method: Restriction Enzyme; 5′ cloning site AgeI (not destroyed); 3′ cloning site NotI (not destroyed)
  Sequencing primers: 5′ CMV-F; 3′ SV40pA-R
Terms and licenses: Academic/Nonprofit Terms; Industry Terms: Not Available to Industry
How to cite: pmiRFP709-N1 was a gift from Vladislav Verkhusha (Addgene plasmid # 79989 ; http://n2t.net/addgene:79989 ; RRID:Addgene_79989)
