[The description below was written by a language model from this plasmid's Addgene catalogue record and pLannotate feature annotations shown in this document.]
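Description:
pmiRFP709-N1 is a 4,960 bp mammalian expression plasmid built on the Clontech pN1 backbone. It carries a 948 bp synthetic coding sequence for miRFP709, a bright monomeric near-infrared fluorescent protein engineered from a bacterial phytochrome, with an emission maximum around 709 nm. The open reading frame was inserted between AgeI and NotI sites, both of which are retained. It lies directly downstream of the human cytomegalovirus immediate-early enhancer and promoter and a multiple cloning site, and transcripts are terminated by the SV40 polyadenylation signal. Because the cloning site sits between the CMV promoter and the fluorescent protein, the N1 layout allows a gene of interest to be placed upstream and in frame, giving fusions that carry miRFP709 at their C-terminus. Used unmodified, the plasmid expresses the free fluorescent protein.

Propagation in E. coli relies on a high-copy ColE1/pUC-type origin. An f1 bacteriophage origin is also present, which permits single-stranded DNA production. A single Tn5 aminoglycoside phosphotransferase gene (NeoR/KanR) provides selection in both hosts. A bacterial bla-type promoter drives it for kanamycin resistance in bacteria, while the adjacent SV40 enhancer/early promoter, together with the HSV TK polyadenylation signal, drives it in mammalian cells for G418 selection of stable lines. The short annotated fragments of SV40 large T antigen, ble and the bGH poly(A) signal appear to be partial matches to backbone sequence rather than functional elements. The plasmid is intended for near-infrared labelling and protein tagging in mammalian cells, in keeping with the use of this protein family as tags and biosensors for imaging.
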