Features (pLannotate 1.2.2; 14 found; start..end, strand, type, name):
     13..960     +  CDS            ORF frame 1: bright monomeric near-infrared fluorescent protein engineered from a bacterial phytochrome, with an emission maximum of 709 nm (Shcherbakova et al., 2016)
    976..1059    +  CDS            large T antigen (fragment): large T antigen from SV40 (simian virus 40)
   1082..1203    +  polyA_signal   SV40 poly(A) signal: SV40 polyadenylation signal
   1237..1665    -  rep_origin     f1 ori (sequence partly withheld): f1 bacteriophage origin of replication; arrow indicates direction of (+) strand synthesis
   1692..1796    +  promoter       AmpR promoter: bla
   1798..2155    +  promoter       SV40 promoter: SV40 enhancer and early promoter
   2190..2984    +  CDS            NeoR/KanR: aminoglycoside phosphotransferase from Tn5; aph(3')-II (or nptII); confers resistance to neomycin, kanamycin, and G418 (Geneticin®)
   3005..3157    +  CDS            ble (fragment): BLE_KLEPN - Experimental evidence at protein level: Swiss-Prot protein existence level 1. Binding protein with a strong affinity to the bleomycin family of antibiotics. Binds to CL990; an antimitotic-antibiotic compound. From Klebsiella pneumoniae.
   3216..3263    +  polyA_signal   HSV TK poly(A) signal: herpes simplex virus thymidine kinase polyadenylation signal (Cole and Stacy, 1985)
   3354..3370    -  polyA_signal   bGH poly(A) signal (fragment): bovine growth hormone polyadenylation signal
   3592..4180    +  rep_origin     ori: high-copy-number ColE1/pMB1/pBR322/pUC origin of replication
   4355..4658    +  enhancer       CMV enhancer: human cytomegalovirus immediate early enhancer
   4659..4862    +  promoter       CMV promoter: human cytomegalovirus (CMV) immediate early promoter
   4885..5       +  misc_feature   MCS (across the origin): multiple cloning site
>Addgene plasmid #79989 | pmiRFP709-N1 | depositor full sequence | sequence record 150030 | pmiRFP709-N1 sequence 4960 bps
CCGGTCGCCACCATGGTAGCAGGTCATGCCTCTGGCAGCCCCGCATTCGGGACCGCCTCTCATTCGAATT
GCGAACATGAAGAGATCCACCTCGCCGGCTCGATCCAGCCGCATGGCGCGCTTCTGGTCGTCAGCGAACA
TGATCATCGCGTCATCCAGGCCAGCGCCAACGCCGCGGAATTTCTGAATCTCGGAAGCGTACTCGGCGTT
CCGCTCGCCGAGATCGACGGCGATCTGTTGATCAAGATCCTGCCGCATCTCGATCCCACCGCCGAAGGCA
TGCCGGTCGCGGTGCGCTGCCGGATCGGCAATCCCTCTACGGAGTACTGCGGTCTGATGCATCGGCCTCC
GGAAGGCGGGCTGATCATCGAACTCGAACGTGCCGGCCCGTCGATCGATCTGTCAGGCACGCTGGCGCCG
GCGCTGGAGCGGATCCGCACGGCGGGTTCACTGCGCGCGCTGTGCGATGACACCGTGCTGCTGTTTCAGC
AGTGCACCGGCTACGACCGGGTGATGGTGTATCGTTTCGATGAGCAAGGCCACGGCCTGGTATTCTCCGA
GTGCCATGTGCCTGGGCTCGAATCCTATTTCGGCAACCGCTATCCGTCGTCGTTCATCCCGCAGATGGCG
CGGCAGCTGTACGTGCGGCAGCGCGTCCGCGTGCTGGTCGACGTCACCTATCAGCCGGTGCCGCTGGAGC
CGCGGCTGTCGCCGCTGACCGGGCGCGATCTCGACATGTCGGGCTGCTTCCTGCGCTCGATGTCGCCGAT
CCATCTGCAGTTCCTGAAGGACATGGGCGTGCGCGCCACCCTGGCGGTGTCGCTGGTGGTCGGCGGCAAG
CTGTGGGGCCTGGTTGTCTGTCACCATTATCTGCCGCGCTTCATCCGTTTCGAGCTGCGGGCGATCTGCA
AACGGCTCGCCGAAAGGATCGCGACGCGGATCACCGCGCTTGAGAGCTAAGCGGCCGCGACTCTAGATCA
TAATCAGCCATACCACATTTGTAGAGGTTTTACTTGCTTTAAAAAACCTCCCACACCTCCCCCTGAACCT
GAAACATAAAATGAATGCAATTGTTGTTGTTAACTTGTTTATTGCAGCTTATAATGGTTACAAATAAAGC
AATAGCATCACAAATTTCACAAATAAAGCATTTTTTTCACTGCATTCTAGTTGTGGTTTGTCCAAACTCA
TCAATGTATCTTAAGGCGTAAATTGTAAGCGTTAATATTTTGTTAAAATTCGCGTTAAATTTTTGTTAAA
TCAGCTCATTTTTTAACCAATAGGCCGAAATCGGCAAAATCCCTTATAAATCAAAAGAATAGACCGAGAT
AGGGT
[37 nt withheld, positions 1336-1372]
AAAGAACGTGGACTCCAACGTCAAAGG
[49 nt withheld, positions 1400-1448]
T
[91 nt withheld, positions 1450-1540]
G
[124 nt withheld, positions 1542-1665]
CAGGTGGCACTTTTCGGGGAAATGTGCGCGGAACCCCTATTTGTTTATTTTTCTAAATACATTCAAATAT
GTATCCGCTCATGAGACAATAACCCTGATAAATGCTTCAATAATATTGAAAAAGGAAGAGTCCTGAGGCG
GAAAGAACCAGCTGTGGAATGTGTGTCAGTTAGGGTGTGGAAAGTCCCCAGGCTCCCCAGCAGGCAGAAG
TATGCAAAGCATGCATCTCAATTAGTCAGCAACCAGGTGTGGAAAGTCCCCAGGCTCCCCAGCAGGCAGA
AGTATGCAAAGCATGCATCTCAATTAGTCAGCAACCATAGTCCCGCCCCTAACTCCGCCCATCCCGCCCC
TAACTCCGCCCAGTTCCGCCCATTCTCCGCCCCATGGCTGACTAATTTTTTTTATTTATGCAGAGGCCGA
GGCCGCCTCGGCCTCTGAGCTATTCCAGAAGTAGTGAGGAGGCTTTTTTGGAGGCCTAGGCTTTTGCAAA
GATCGATCAAGAGACAGGATGAGGATCGTTTCGCATGATTGAACAAGATGGATTGCACGCAGGTTCTCCG
GCCGCTTGGGTGGAGAGGCTATTCGGCTATGACTGGGCACAACAGACAATCGGCTGCTCTGATGCCGCCG
TGTTCCGGCTGTCAGCGCAGGGGCGCCCGGTTCTTTTTGTCAAGACCGACCTGTCCGGTGCCCTGAATGA
ACTGCAAGACGAGGCAGCGCGGCTATCGTGGCTGGCCACGACGGGCGTTCCTTGCGCAGCTGTGCTCGAC
GTTGTCACTGAAGCGGGAAGGGACTGGCTGCTATTGGGCGAAGTGCCGGGGCAGGATCTCCTGTCATCTC
ACCTTGCTCCTGCCGAGAAAGTATCCATCATGGCTGATGCAATGCGGCGGCTGCATACGCTTGATCCGGC
TACCTGCCCATTCGACCACCAAGCGAAACATCGCATCGAGCGAGCACGTACTCGGATGGAAGCCGGTCTT
GTCGATCAGGATGATCTGGACGAAGAGCATCAGGGGCTCGCGCCAGCCGAACTGTTCGCCAGGCTCAAGG
CGAGCATGCCCGACGGCGAGGATCTCGTCGTGACCCATGGCGATGCCTGCTTGCCGAATATCATGGTGGA
AAATGGCCGCTTTTCTGGATTCATCGACTGTGGCCGGCTGGGTGTGGCGGACCGCTATCAGGACATAGCG
TTGGCTACCCGTGATATTGCTGAAGAGCTTGGCGGCGAATGGGCTGACCGCTTCCTCGTGCTTTACGGTA
TCGCCGCTCCCGATTCGCAGCGCATCGCCTTCTATCGCCTTCTTGACGAGTTCTTCTGAGCGGGACTCTG
GGGTTCGAAATGACCGACCAAGCGACGCCCAACCTGCCATCACGAGATTTCGATTCCACCGCCGCCTTCT
ATGAAAGGTTGGGCTTCGGAATCGTTTTCCGGGACGCCGGCTGGATGATCCTCCAGCGCGGGGATCTCAT
GCTGGAGTTCTTCGCCCACCCTAGGGGGAGGCTAACTGAAACACGGAAGGAGACAATACCGGAAGGAACC
CGCGCTATGACGGCAATAAAAAGACAGAATAAAACGCACGGTGTTGGGTCGTTTGTTCATAAACGCGGGG
TTCGGTCCCAGGGCTGGCACTCTGTCGATACCCCACCGAGACCCCATTGGGGCCAATACGCCCGCGTTTC
TTCCTTTTCCCCACCCCACCCCCCAAGTTCGGGTGAAGGCCCAGGGCTCGCAGCCAACGTCGGGGCGGCA
GGCCCTGCCATAGCCTCAGGTTACTCATATATACTTTAGATTGATTTAAAACTTCATTTTTAATTTAAAA
GGATCTAGGTGAAGATCCTTTTTGATAATCTCATGACCAAAATCCCTTAACGTGAGTTTTCGTTCCACTG
AGCGTCAGACCCCGTAGAAAAGATCAAAGGATCTTCTTGAGATCCTTTTTTTCTGCGCGTAATCTGCTGC
TTGCAAACAAAAAAACCACCGCTACCAGCGGTGGTTTGTTTGCCGGATCAAGAGCTACCAACTCTTTTTC
CGAAGGTAACTGGCTTCAGCAGAGCGCAGATACCAAATACTGTCCTTCTAGTGTAGCCGTAGTTAGGCCA
CCACTTCAAGAACTCTGTAGCACCGCCTACATACCTCGCTCTGCTAATCCTGTTACCAGTGGCTGCTGCC
AGTGGCGATAAGTCGTGTCTTACCGGGTTGGACTCAAGACGATAGTTACCGGATAAGGCGCAGCGGTCGG
GCTGAACGGGGGGTTCGTGCACACAGCCCAGCTTGGAGCGAACGACCTACACCGAACTGAGATACCTACA
GCGTGAGCTATGAGAAAGCGCCACGCTTCCCGAAGGGAGAAAGGCGGACAGGTATCCGGTAAGCGGCAGG
GTCGGAACAGGAGAGCGCACGAGGGAGCTTCCAGGGGGAAACGCCTGGTATCTTTATAGTCCTGTCGGGT
TTCGCCACCTCTGACTTGAGCGTCGATTTTTGTGATGCTCGTCAGGGGGGCGGAGCCTATGGAAAAACGC
CAGCAACGCGGCCTTTTTACGGTTCCTGGCCTTTTGCTGGCCTTTTGCTCACATGTTCTTTCCTGCGTTA
TCCCCTGATTCTGTGGATAACCGTATTACCGCCATGCATTAGTTATTAATAGTAATCAATTACGGGGTCA
TTAGTTCATAGCCCATATATGGAGTTCCGCGTTACATAACTTACGGTAAATGGCCCGCCTGGCTGACCGC
CCAACGACCCCCGCCCATTGACGTCAATAATGACGTATGTTCCCATAGTAACGCCAATAGGGACTTTCCA
TTGACGTCAATGGGTGGAGTATTTACGGTAAACTGCCCACTTGGCAGTACATCAAGTGTATCATATGCCA
AGTACGCCCCCTATTGACGTCAATGACGGTAAATGGCCCGCCTGGCATTATGCCCAGTACATGACCTTAT
GGGACTTTCCTACTTGGCAGTACATCTACGTATTAGTCATCGCTATTACCATGGTGATGCGGTTTTGGCA
GTACATCAATGGGCGTGGATAGCGGTTTGACTCACGGGGATTTCCAAGTCTCCACCCCATTGACGTCAAT
GGGAGTTTGTTTTGGCACCAAAATCAACGGGACTTTCCAAAATGTCGTAACAACTCCGCCCCATTGACGC
AAATGGGCGGTAGGCGTGTACGGTGGGAGGTCTATATAAGCAGAGCTGGTTTAGTGAACCGTCAGATCCG
CTAGCGCTACCGGACTCAGATCTCGAGCTCAAGCTTCGAATTCTGCAGTCGACGGTACCGCGGGCCCGGG
ATCCA
