>Addgene plasmid #79989 | pmiRFP709-N1 | addgene partial sequence | sequence record 153285 | CMV-F 5'-CGCAAATGGGCGGTAGGCGTG-3'
CCGTCAGATCCGCTAGCGCTACCGGACTCAGATCTCGAGCTCAAGCTTCGAATTCTGCAGTCGACGGTAC
CGCGGGCCCGGGATCCACCGGTCGCCACCATGGTAGCAGGTCATGCCTCTGGCAGCCCCGCATTCGGGAC
CGCCTCTCATTCGAATTGCGAACATGAAGAGATCCACCTCGCCGGCTCGATCCAGCCGCATGGCGCGCTT
CTGGTCGTCAGCGAACATGATCATCGCGTCATCCAGGCCAGCGCCAACGCCGCGGAATTTCTGAATCTCG
GAAGCGTACTCGGCGTTCCGCTCGCCGAGATCGACGGCGATCTGTTGATCAAGATCCTGCCGCATCTCGA
TCCCACCGCCGAAGGCATGCCGGTCGCGGTGCGCTGCCGGATCGGCAATCCCTCTACGGAGTACTGCGGT
CTGATGCATCGGCCTCCGGAAGGCGGGCTGATCATCGAACTCGAACGTGCCGGCCCGTCGATCGATCTGT
CAGGCACGCTGGCGCCGGCGCTGGAGCGGATCCGCACGGCGGGTTCACTGCGCGCGCTGTGCGATGACAC
CGTGCTGCTGTTTCAGCAGTGCACCGGCTACGACCGGGTGATGGTGTATCGTTTCGATGAGCAAGGCCAC
GGCCTGGTATTCTCCGAGTGCCATGTGCCTGGGCTCGAATCCTATTTCGGCAACCGCTATCCGTCGTCGT
TCATCCCGCAGATGGCGCGGCAGCTGTACGTGCGGCAGCGCGTCCGCGTGCTGGTCGACGTCACCTATCA
GCCGGTGCCGCTGGAGCCGCGGCTGTCGCCGCTGACCGGGCGCGATCTCGACATGTCGG
