>Addgene plasmid #79989 | pmiRFP709-N1 | addgene partial sequence | sequence record 153286 | SV40pA-R 5'-GAAATTTGTGATGCTATTGC-3'
ACAAGTTAACAACAACAATTGCATTCATTTTATGTTTCAGGTTCAGGGGGAGGTGTGGGAGGTTTTTTAA
AGCAAGTAAAACCTCTACAAATGTGGTATGGCTGATTATGATCTAGAGTCGCGGCCGCTTAGCTCTCAAG
CGCGGTGATCCGCGTCGCGATCCTTTCGGCGAGCCGTTTGCAGATCGCCCGCAGCTCGAAACGGATGAAG
CGCGGCAGATAATGGTGACAGACAACCAGGCCCCACAGCTTGCCGCCGACCACCAGCGACACCGCCAGGG
TGGCGCGCACGCCCATGTCCTTCAGGAACTGCAGATGGATCGGCGACATCGAGCGCAGGAAGCAGCCCGA
CATGTCGAGATCGCGCCCGGTCAGCGGCGACAGCCGCGGCTCCAGCGGCACCGGCTGATAGGTGACGTCG
ACCAGCACGCGGACGCGCTGCCGCACGTACAGCTGCCGCGCCATCTGCGGGATGAACGACGACGGATAGC
GGTTGCCGAAATAGGATTCGAGCCCAGGCACATGGCACTCGGAGAATACCAGGCCGTGGCCTTGCTCATC
GAAACGATACACCATCACCCGGTCGTAGCCGGTGCACTGCTGAAACAGCAGCACGGTGTCATCGCACAGC
GCGCGCAGTGAACCCGCCGTGCGGATCCGCTCCAGCGCCGGCGCCAGCGTGCCTGACAGATCGATCGACG
GGCCGGCACGTTCGAGTTCGATGATCAGCCCGCCTTCCGGAGGCCGATGCATCAGACCGCAGTACTCCGT
AGAGGGATTGCCGATCCGGCAGCGCACCGCGAC
